>Addgene plasmid #103093 | pUC19-D1VXP4 | addgene full sequence | sequence record 201804 | Addgene NGS Result
GAAAACCTCTGACACATGCAGCTCCCGGAGACGGTCACAGCTTGTCTGTAAGCGGATGCCGGGAGCAGAC
AAGCCCGTCAGGGCGCGTCAGCGGGTGTTGGCGGGTGTCGGGGCTGGCTTAACTATGCGGCATCAGAGCA
GATTGTACTGAGAGTGCACCATATGCGGTGTGAAATACCGCACAGATGCGTAAGGAGAAAATACCGCATC
AGGCGCCATTCGCCATTCAGGCTGCGCAACTGTTGGGAAGGGCGATCGGTGCGGGCCTCTTCGCTATTAC
GCCAGCTGGCGAAAGGGGGATGTGCTGCAAGGCGATTAAGTTGGGTAACGCCAGGGTTTTCCCAGTCACG
ACGTTGTAAAACGACGGCCAGTGTGCTGTCTCATCATTTTGGCAAAGAATTCGCGGCCGCCACCATGAAC
AAAAGAATTCTTGGCCTGGACACCGGCACCAATTCACTCGGGTGGGCAGTCGTGGACTGGGATGAGCACG
CTCAGTCTTACGAACTCATCAAGTATGGAGATGTGATCTTCCAGGAAGGGGTCAAGATCGAGAAGGGGAT
AGAATCTTCTAAGGCTGCCGAAAGGAGCGGGTACAAGGCAATTCGGAAACAGTATTTCAGGCGACGACTC
AGAAAAATACAAGTGCTCAAGGTTCTGGTAAAGTACCATTTGTGTCCATATCTCTCCGACGATGACCTCC
GGCAATGGCATCTCCAGAAGCAGTACCCCAAATCAGATGAACTCATGCTGTGGCAGAGAACGTCAGATGA
GGAAGGGAAGAATCCATATTATGATCGCCACAGATGTCTGCATGAGAAGCTGGATCTGACTGTTGAAGCG
GACCGCTATACCCTTGGCCGCGCCCTGTACCACCTGACGCAGAGGCGCGGGTTCCTTTCAAATCGGCTGG
ACACATCCGCCGATAATAAGGAGGATGGTGTGGTGAAGTCCGGTATCTCCCAGTTGTCTACCGAAATGGA
GGAGGCAGGATGTGAGTACTTGGGGGATTACTTTTACAAACTTTATGACGCTCAGGGCAATAAAGTGAGG
ATTCGGCAAAGATACACAGATAGGAACAAACATTATCAGCATGAGTTCGATGCGATCTGTGAAAAGCAAG
AACTGAGCAGTGAGCTTATTGAGGATCTGCAACGGGCCATCTTCTTCCAACTCCCATTGAAAAGTCAGCG
CCACGGGGTGGGACGGTGCACCTTCGAAAGGGGGAAACCAAGATGTGCAGACTCTCACCCAGATTACGAA
GAATTTCGGATGTTGTGCTTTGTGAATAACATCCAGGTAAAAGGGCCGCACGACCTTGAGCTGCGGCCGT
TGACTTACGAGGAACGGGAAAAAATTGAACCCTTGTTCTTCCGCAAATCAAAGCCAAACTTTGATTTCGA
AGACATTGCCAAGGCACTTGCCGGTAAAAAGAACTATGCGTGGATCCACGATAAGGAAGAAAGAGCCTAC
AAATTTAACTACAGGATGACTCAAGGAGTGCCTGGGTGCCCCACTATTGCACAGCTGAAATCCATCTTCG
GAGATGACTGGAAGACTGGGATTGCGGAGACATATACCCTGATCCAGAAAAAAAATGGCAGCAAGAGCCT
GCAAGAAATGGTGGATGACGTGTGGAACGTTCTCTACTCCTTTTCTAGTGTTGAGAAGCTGAAGGAGTTC
GCGCATCATAAACTGCAGCTCGACGAAGAATCAGCTGAGAAATTCGCAAAAATCAAGCTCTCTCATTCAT
TTGCTGCGCTCAGCCTGAAGGCCATCCGAAAGTTTCTCCCCTTTTTGCGCAAGGGAATGTACTACACACA
TGCCTCATTCTTCGCTAACATCCCAACCATCGTAGGCAAGGAAATATGGAACAAGGAGCAGAACCGGAAG
TACATCATGGAAAATGTGGGCGAGCTCGTTTTCAACTATCAGCCTAAACACCGGGAGGTCCAGGGTACCA
TCGAAATGCTCATAAAAGATTTTCTCGCTAACAATTTTGAGCTGCCAGCTGGCGCAACTGACAAACTGTA
TCACCCCTCTATGATAGAAACCTACCCCAACGCACAGCGCAATGAGTTCGGGATCCTCCAGCTCGGCAGC
CCCCGCACCAATGCTATAAGAAATCCCATGGCTATGAGGAGCCTCCACATCCTGCGAAGAGTGGTGAATC
AGCTGCTGAAAGAGAGCATCATCGACGAAAATACGGAGGTGCACGTAGAGTACGCCAGGGAACTCAATGA
CGCTAACAAGCGGAGGGCAATTGCTGACAGACAGAAAGAACAGGATAAACAACACAAAAAGTACGGAGAC
GAAATTAGGAAGCTTTACAAGGAAGAAACCGGCAAGGACATTGAACCAACCCAGACAGATGTTCTGAAAT
TCCAGTTGTGGGAGGAACAGAATCACCATTGTCTGTACACAGGCGAGCAGATAGGCATCACAGATTTTAT
AGGGTCTAATCCTAAATTCGACATCGAGCATACCATACCACAGTCCGTCGGAGGTGATAGTACTCAGATG
AATTTGACTCTGTGTGACAACCGGTTCAATAGAGAAGTGAAAAAGGCTAAACTGCCCACCGAACTTGCCA
ATCACGAGGAGATTCTCACCCGGATCGAACCTTGGAAAAATAAATACGAACAATTGGTGAAAGAACGAGA
CAAGCAGCGGACCTTTGCAGGCATGGACAAGGCAGTTAAGGATATTCGCATTCAGAAGCGGCACAAGCTC
CAAATGGAGATCGATTATTGGCGCGGTAAGTATGAAAGATTTACGATGACCGAGGTGCCAGAGGGTTTCA
GTAGAAGACAAGGAACTGGAATAGGTCTTATTTCAAGGTACGCCGGACTCTACCTCAAGAGTCTTTTCCA
CCAAGCTGACTCTAGGAACAAGTCTAACGTGTATGTTGTCAAGGGCGTCGCGACGGCAGAGTTCCGGAAG
ATGTGGGGCCTGCAATCTGAGTATGAAAAAAAGTGTCGGGACAATCACTCACACCACTGTATGGATGCTA
TCACCATCGCTTGCATCGGTAAGCGCGAATACGACCTGATGGCCGAGTACTATCGGATGGAGGAGACATT
TAAACAGGGTCGAGGTTCTAAACCAAAGTTTAGCAAACCGTGGGCCACCTTCACAGAGGACGTCCTCAAC
ATATACAAGAACCTTCTGGTTGTGCACGATACGCCTAACAATATGCCGAAACACACGAAGAAATACGTCC
AGACATCTATCGGAAAGGTCCTTGCCCAGGGAGACACAGCCCGCGGCTCCTTGCATCTCGATACTTATTA
CGGCGCTATAGAGAGAGACGGCGAGATACGCTATGTCGTTCGCCGACCTCTGAGTAGTTTTACTAAGCCT
GAAGAATTGGAGAATATTGTAGACGAAACCGTAAAGAGGACTATAAAAGAGGCTATCGCCGACAAAAATT
TCAAGCAAGCAATTGCAGAACCCATCTACATGAACGAAGAGAAGGGTATTCTGATAAAGAAAGTGCGATG
CTTTGCCAAAAGTGTGAAGCAGCCTATCAACATCCGCCAGCACAGGGACCTCTCCAAGAAAGAATATAAA
CAGCAATACCACGTTATGAACGAAAATAATTATCTGTTGGCTATTTACGAAGGTCTGGTGAAGAATAAAG
TTGTGCGAGAGTTCGAAATCGTGTCTTACATCGAGGCCGCTAAGTACTACAAGCGGTCACAGGATCGGAA
CATTTTTAGTTCTATCGTGCCAACTCATAGCACCAAATACGGCCTCCCCCTGAAGACGAAGCTGCTGATG
GGGCAGCTTGTGCTTATGTTTGAGGAAAACCCGGACGAGATCCAAGTAGACAATACAAAAGACCTGGTCA
AACGATTGTATAAAGTGGTTGGGATCGAGAAAGACGGCCGGATTAAATTTAAATATCACCAAGAGGCTAG
GAAGGAAGGGCTGCCTATCTTCTCTACTCCATATAAGAATAACGATGATTACGCCCCTATCTTCCGACAG
TCAATCAATAACATAAATATTCTGGTCGACGGAATCGACTTCACTATTGATATTCTGGGCAAGGTGACTT
TGAAAGAGAGCAGGGCTGACCCCAAGAAGAAGAGGAAGGTGAGGTCCATGTTCATAGCTGTTTCCTGTGT
GAAATTGTTATCCGCTCACAATTCCACACAACATACGAGCCGGAAGCATAAAGTGTAAAGCCTGGGGTGC
CTAATGAGTGAGCTAACTCACATTAATTGCGTTGCGCTCACTGCCCGCTTTCCAGTCGGGAAACCTGTCG
TGCCAGCTGCATTAATGAATCGGCCAACGCGCGGGGAGAGGCGGTTTGCGTATTGGGCGCTCTTCCGCTT
CCTCGCTCACTGACTCGCTGCGCTCGGTCGTTCGGCTGCGTCTTCCGCTTCCTCGCTCACTGACTCGCTG
CGCTCGGTCGTTCGGCTGCGGCGAGCGGTATCAGCTCACTCAAAGGCGGTAATACGGTTATCCACAGAAT
CAGGGGATAACGCAGGAAAGAACATGTGAGCAAAAGGCCAGCAAAAGGCCAGGAACCGTAAAAAGGCCGC
GTTGCTGGCGTTTTTCCATAGGCTCCGCCCCCCTGACGAGCATCACAAAAATCGACGCTCAAGTCAGAGG
TGGCGAAACCCGACAGGACTATAAAGATACCAGGCGTTTCCCCCTGGAAGCTCCCTCGTGCGCTCTCCTG
TTCCGACCCTGCCGCTTACCGGATACCTGTCCGCCTTTCTCCCTTCGGGAAGCGTGGCGCTTTCTCATAG
CTCACGCTGTAGGTATCTCAGTTCGGTGTAGGTCGTTCGCTCCAAGCTGGGCTGTGTGCACGAACCCCCC
GTTCAGCCCGACCGCTGCGCCTTATCCGGTAACTATCGTCTTGAGTCCAACCCGGTAAGACACGACTTAT
CGCCACTGGCAGCAGCCACTGGTAACAGGATTAGCAGAGCGAGGTATGTAGGCGGTGCTACAGAGTTCTT
GAAGTGGTGGCCTAACTACGGCTACACTAGAAGAACAGTATTTGGTATCTGCGCTCTGCTGAAGCCAGTT
ACCTTCGGAAAAAGAGTTGGTAGCTCTTGATCCGGCAAACAAACCACCGCTGGTAGCGGTGGTTTTTTTG
TTTGCAAGCAGCAGATTACGCGCAGAAAAAAAGGATCTCAAGAAGATCCTTTGATCTTTTCTACGGGGTC
TGACGCTCAGTGGAACGAAAACTCACGTTAAGGGATTTTGGTCATGAGATTATCAAAAAGGATCTTCACC
TAGATCCTTTTAAATTAAAAATGAAGTTTTAAATCAATCTAAAGTATATATGAGTAAACTTGGTCTGACA
GTTACCAATGCTTAATCAGTGAGGCACCTATCTCAGCGATCTGTCTATTTCGTTCATCCATAGTTGCCTG
ACTCCCCGTCGTGTAGATAACTACGATACGGGAGGGCTTACCATCTGGCCCCAGTGCTGCAATGATACCG
CGAGACCCACGCTCACCGGCTCCAGATTTATCAGCAATAAACCAGCCAGCCGGAAGGGCCGAGCGCAGAA
GTGGTCCTGCAACTTTATCCGCCTCCATCCAGTCTATTAATTGTTGCCGGGAAGCTAGAGTAAGTAGTTC
GCCAGTTAATAGTTTGCGCAACGTTGTTGCCATTGCTACAGGCATCGTGGTGTCACGCTCGTCGTTTGGT
ATGGCTTCATTCAGCTCCGGTTCCCAACGATCAAGGCGAGTTACATGATCCCCCATGTTGTGCAAAAAAG
CGGTTAGCTCCTTCGGTCCTCCGATCGTTGTCAGAAGTAAGTTGGCCGCAGTGTTATCACTCATGGTTAT
GGCAGCACTGCATAATTCTCTTACTGTCATGCCATCCGTAAGATGCTTTTCTGTGACTGGTGAGTACTCA
ACCAAGTCATTCTGAGAATAGTGTATGCGGCGACCGAGTTGCTCTTGCCCGGCGTCAATACGGGATAATA
CCGCGCCACATAGCAGAACTTTAAAAGTGCTCATCATTGGAAAACGTTCTTCGGGGCGAAAACTCTCAAG
GATCTTACCGCTGTTGAGATCCAGTTCGATGTAACCCACTCGTGCACCCAACTGATCTTCAGCATCTTTT
ACTTTCACCAGCGTTTCTGGGTGAGCAAAAACAGGAAGGCAAAATGCCGCAAAAAAGGGAATAAGGGCGA
CACGGAAATGTTGAATACTCATACTCTTCCTTTTTCAATATTATTGAAGCATTTATCAGGGTTATTGTCT
CATGAGCGGATACATATTTGAATGTATTTAGAAAAATAAACAAATAGGGGTTCCGCGCACATTTCCCCGA
AAAGTGCCACCTGACGTCTAAGAAACCATTATTATCATGACATTAACCTATAAAAATAGGCGTATCACGA
GGCCCTTTCGTCTCGCGCGTTTCGGTGATGACGGT
Features (pLannotate 1.2.2; 11 found; start..end, strand, type, name):
    114..213     +  misc_feature   bom (fragment): basis of mobility region from pBR322
    219..373     -  CDS            lacZα (fragment): LacZα fragment of β-galactosidase; lacZ fragment
   4135..4151    -  protein_bind   lac operator: The lac repressor binds to the lac operator to inhibit transcription in E. coli. This inhibition can be relieved by adding lactose or isopropyl-β-D-thiogalactopyranoside (IPTG). lac repressor encoded by lacI
   4159..4189    -  promoter       lac promoter: promoter for the E. coli lac operon
   4204..4225    -  protein_bind   CAP binding site: CAP binding activates transcription in the presence of cAMP. E. coli catabolite activator protein
   4238..4330    -  CDS            lacI (fragment): lac repressor; lacI; The lac repressor binds to the lac operator to inhibit transcription in E. coli. This inhibition can be relieved by adding lactose or isopropyl-β-D-thiogalactopyranoside (IPTG).
   4332..4380    -  rep_origin     RSF ori (fragment): Plasmids containing the RSF 1030 origin of replication can be propagated in E. coli cells that contain additional plasmids with compatible origins.
   4563..5151    -  rep_origin     ori: high-copy-number ColE1/pMB1/pBR322/pUC origin of replication
   5322..6182    -  CDS            AmpR: β-lactamase; bla; confers resistance to ampicillin, carbenicillin, and related antibiotics
   6183..6287    -  promoter       AmpR promoter: bla
   6382..12      +  CDS            rop (fragment) (across the origin): Rop protein, which maintains plasmids at low copy number; rop
