[The description below was written by a language model from this plasmid's Addgene catalogue record and pLannotate feature annotations shown in this document.]
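Description:
pUC19-D1VXP4 is a bacterial cloning plasmid built on the pUC19 backbone that stores a synthetic Cas9 gene as a template rather than as a ready-to-express cassette. It replicates in E. coli from the high-copy ColE1/pMB1-type pUC origin and is selected with ampicillin through the β-lactamase (AmpR) gene and its native bla promoter. The annotated sequence record is about 6.4 kb. Besides the origin and marker, it shows the usual pUC19 remnants: a lac promoter with its operator and CAP binding site, and a partial lacZα fragment. Short fragments are also called as bom, rop, lacI and RSF ori. These are most likely residual backbone sequence or annotation matches rather than functional elements.

The insert is D1VXP4, the Cas9 coding gene from Prevotella timonensis CRIS 5C-B1. It was recoded for human codon usage, is listed at roughly 3.7 kb, and was introduced by Gibson assembly. The automated feature table does not annotate the Cas9 open reading frame itself. A large unannotated gap between the lacZα fragment and the lac operator/promoter is consistent with an insert interrupting the lacZα cloning region. No eukaryotic promoter, polyadenylation signal, nuclear localisation signal, epitope tag or guide RNA scaffold is recorded, so the plasmid is not set up for mammalian expression as it stands, and the record does not say whether the lac promoter is meant to drive the gene in bacteria.

According to the stated purpose, the construct is a sequence-verified source of a human codon-optimised Cas9 orthologue. It comes from work on high-throughput assembly of multiple cas9 gene variants from oligonucleotides, and the coding sequence can be amplified or subcloned into expression vectors.
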