Addgene plasmid #103093: pUC19-D1VXP4
Purpose: Cas9 coding gene template with optimized sequence for human codon usage
Depositing lab: Duhee Bang. Depositing organization: Yonsei University. Publication: High-throughput construction of multiple cas9 gene variants via assembly of high-depth tiled and sequence-verified oligonucleotides. Cho N, Seo HN, Ryu T, Kwon E, Huh S, Noh J, Yeom H, Hwang B, Ha H, Lee JH, Kwon S, Bang D. Nucleic Acids Res. 2018 May 18;46(9):e55. doi: 10.1093/nar/gky112. PubMed 29529247.
Backbone
  Vector backbone: pUC19
  Backbone manufacturer: NEB(New England Biolabs)
  Vector type: CRISPR ; Cloning vector
Growth in bacteria
  Bacterial resistance: Ampicillin, 100 μg/mL
  Growth temperature: 37°C
  Growth strain: DH5alpha
  Copy number: High Copy
Gene/Insert
  Gene/Insert name: D1VXP4(Cas9 coding gene from Prevotella timonensis CRIS 5C-B1)
  Insert size (bp): 3656
  Mutation: human codon-optimized
  Cloning method: Gibson Cloning
  Sequencing primers: 5′ gctgcaaggcgattaagttg; 3′ cggctcgtatgttgtgtgg
Terms and licenses: Academic/Nonprofit Terms; Industry Terms: Not Available to Industry
How to cite: pUC19-D1VXP4 was a gift from Duhee Bang (Addgene plasmid # 103093 ; http://n2t.net/addgene:103093 ; RRID:Addgene_103093)
