>Addgene plasmid #103093 | pUC19-D1VXP4 | depositor partial sequence | sequence record 195223 | D1VXP4
ATGAACAAAAGAATTCTTGGCCTGGACACCGGCACCAATTCACTCGGGTGGGCAGTCGTGGACTGGGATG
AGCACGCTCAGTCTTACGAACTCATCAAGTATGGAGATGTGATCTTCCAGGAAGGGGTCAAGATCGAGAA
GGGGATAGAATCTTCTAAGGCTGCCGAAAGGAGCGGGTACAAGGCAATTCGGAAACAGTATTTCAGGCGA
CGACTCAGAAAAATACAAGTGCTCAAGGTTCTGGTAAAGTACCATTTGTGTCCATATCTCTCCGACGATG
ACCTCCGGCAATGGCATCTCCAGAAGCAGTACCCCAAATCAGATGAACTCATGCTGTGGCAGAGAACGTC
AGATGAGGAAGGGAAGAATCCATATTATGATCGCCACAGATGTCTGCATGAGAAGCTGGATCTGACTGTT
GAAGCGGACCGCTATACCCTTGGCCGCGCCCTGTACCACCTGACGCAGAGGCGCGGGTTCCTTTCAAATC
GGCTGGACACATCCGCCGATAATAAGGAGGATGGTGTGGTGAAGTCCGGTATCTCCCAGTTGTCTACCGA
AATGGAGGAGGCAGGATGTGAGTACTTGGGGGATTACTTTTACAAACTTTATGACGCTCAGGGCAATAAA
GTGAGGATTCGGCAAAGATACACAGATAGGAACAAACATTATCAGCATGAGTTCGATGCGATCTGTGAAA
AGCAAGAACTGAGCAGTGAGCTTATTGAGGATCTGCAACGGGCCATCTTCTTCCAACTCCCATTGAAAAG
TCAGCGCCACGGGGTGGGACGGTGCACCTTCGAAAGGGGGAAACCAAGATGTGCAGACTCTCACCCAGAT
TACGAAGAATTTCGGATGTTGTGCTTTGTGAATAACATCCAGGTAAAAGGGCCGCACGACCTTGAGCTGC
GGCCGTTGACTTACGAGGAACGGGAAAAAATTGAACCCTTGTTCTTCCGCAAATCAAAGCCAAACTTTGA
TTTCGAAGACATTGCCAAGGCACTTGCCGGTAAAAAGAACTATGCGTGGATCCACGATAAGGAAGAAAGA
GCCTACAAATTTAACTACAGGATGACTCAAGGAGTGCCTGGGTGCCCCACTATTGCACAGCTGAAATCCA
TCTTCGGAGATGACTGGAAGACTGGGATTGCGGAGACATATACCCTGATCCAGAAAAAAAATGGCAGCAA
GAGCCTGCAAGAAATGGTGGATGACGTGTGGAACGTTCTCTACTCCTTTTCTAGTGTTGAGAAGCTGAAG
GAGTTCGCGCATCATAAACTGCAGCTCGACGAAGAATCAGCTGAGAAATTCGCAAAAATCAAGCTCTCTC
ATTCATTTGCTGCGCTCAGCCTGAAGGCCATCCGAAAGTTTCTCCCCTTTTTGCGCAAGGGAATGTACTA
CACACATGCCTCATTCTTCGCTAACATCCCAACCATCGTAGGCAAGGAAATATGGAACAAGGAGCAGAAC
CGGAAGTACATCATGGAAAATGTGGGCGAGCTCGTTTTCAACTATCAGCCTAAACACCGGGAGGTCCAGG
GTACCATCGAAATGCTCATAAAAGATTTTCTCGCTAACAATTTTGAGCTGCCAGCTGGCGCAACTGACAA
ACTGTATCACCCCTCTATGATAGAAACCTACCCCAACGCACAGCGCAATGAGTTCGGGATCCTCCAGCTC
GGCAGCCCCCGCACCAATGCTATAAGAAATCCCATGGCTATGAGGAGCCTCCACATCCTGCGAAGAGTGG
TGAATCAGCTGCTGAAAGAGAGCATCATCGACGAAAATACGGAGGTGCACGTAGAGTACGCCAGGGAACT
CAATGACGCTAACAAGCGGAGGGCAATTGCTGACAGACAGAAAGAACAGGATAAACAACACAAAAAGTAC
GGAGACGAAATTAGGAAGCTTTACAAGGAAGAAACCGGCAAGGACATTGAACCAACCCAGACAGATGTTC
TGAAATTCCAGTTGTGGGAGGAACAGAATCACCATTGTCTGTACACAGGCGAGCAGATAGGCATCACAGA
TTTTATAGGGTCTAATCCTAAATTCGACATCGAGCATACCATACCACAGTCCGTCGGAGGTGATAGTACT
CAGATGAATTTGACTCTGTGTGACAACCGGTTCAATAGAGAAGTGAAAAAGGCTAAACTGCCCACCGAAC
TTGCCAATCACGAGGAGATTCTCACCCGGATCGAACCTTGGAAAAATAAATACGAACAATTGGTGAAAGA
ACGAGACAAGCAGCGGACCTTTGCAGGCATGGACAAGGCAGTTAAGGATATTCGCATTCAGAAGCGGCAC
AAGCTCCAAATGGAGATCGATTATTGGCGCGGTAAGTATGAAAGATTTACGATGACCGAGGTGCCAGAGG
GTTTCAGTAGAAGACAAGGAACTGGAATAGGTCTTATTTCAAGGTACGCCGGACTCTACCTCAAGAGTCT
TTTCCACCAAGCTGACTCTAGGAACAAGTCTAACGTGTATGTTGTCAAGGGCGTCGCGACGGCAGAGTTC
CGGAAGATGTGGGGCCTGCAATCTGAGTATGAAAAAAAGTGTCGGGACAATCACTCACACCACTGTATGG
ATGCTATCACCATCGCTTGCATCGGTAAGCGCGAATACGACCTGATGGCCGAGTACTATCGGATGGAGGA
GACATTTAAACAGGGTCGAGGTTCTAAACCAAAGTTTAGCAAACCGTGGGCCACCTTCACAGAGGACGTC
CTCAACATATACAAGAACCTTCTGGTTGTGCACGATACGCCTAACAATATGCCGAAACACACGAAGAAAT
ACGTCCAGACATCTATCGGAAAGGTCCTTGCCCAGGGAGACACAGCCCGCGGCTCCTTGCATCTCGATAC
TTATTACGGCGCTATAGAGAGAGACGGCGAGATACGCTATGTCGTTCGCCGACCTCTGAGTAGTTTTACT
AAGCCTGAAGAATTGGAGAATATTGTAGACGAAACCGTAAAGAGGACTATAAAAGAGGCTATCGCCGACA
AAAATTTCAAGCAAGCAATTGCAGAACCCATCTACATGAACGAAGAGAAGGGTATTCTGATAAAGAAAGT
GCGATGCTTTGCCAAAAGTGTGAAGCAGCCTATCAACATCCGCCAGCACAGGGACCTCTCCAAGAAAGAA
TATAAACAGCAATACCACGTTATGAACGAAAATAATTATCTGTTGGCTATTTACGAAGGTCTGGTGAAGA
ATAAAGTTGTGCGAGAGTTCGAAATCGTGTCTTACATCGAGGCCGCTAAGTACTACAAGCGGTCACAGGA
TCGGAACATTTTTAGTTCTATCGTGCCAACTCATAGCACCAAATACGGCCTCCCCCTGAAGACGAAGCTG
CTGATGGGGCAGCTTGTGCTTATGTTTGAGGAAAACCCGGACGAGATCCAAGTAGACAATACAAAAGACC
TGGTCAAACGATTGTATAAAGTGGTTGGGATCGAGAAAGACGGCCGGATTAAATTTAAATATCACCAAGA
GGCTAGGAAGGAAGGGCTGCCTATCTTCTCTACTCCATATAAGAATAACGATGATTACGCCCCTATCTTC
CGACAGTCAATCAATAACATAAATATTCTGGTCGACGGAATCGACTTCACTATTGATATTCTGGGCAAGG
TGACTTTGAAAGAG
